>Addgene plasmid #20082 | pcDNA3/UBC9 | addgene full sequence | sequence record 199001 | Addgene NGS Result
GAAAAGGGTCCGAGCACAAGCCAAGAAGTTTGCGCCCTCATAAGCAGCGAATTCTGCAGATATCCATCAC
ACTGGCGGCCGCTCGAGCATGCATCTAGAGGGCCCTATTCTATAGTGTCACCTAAATGCTAGAGCTCGCT
GATCAGCCTCGACTGTGCCTTCTAGTTGCCAGCCATCTGTTGTTTGCCCCTCCCCCGTGCCTTCCTTGAC
CCTGGAAGGTGCCACTCCCACTGTCCTTTCCTAATAAAATGAGGAAATTGCATCGCATTGTCTGAGTAGG
TGTCATTCTATTCTGGGGGGTGGGGTGGGGCAGGACAGCAAGGGGGAGGATTGGGAAGACAATAGCAGGC
ATGCTGGGGATGCGGTGGGCTCTATGGCTTCTGAGGCGGAAAGAACCAGCTGGGGCTCTAGGGGGTATCC
CC
[124 nt withheld, positions 423-546]
C
[91 nt withheld, positions 548-638]
A
[49 nt withheld, positions 640-688]
CCTTTGACGTTGGAGTCCACGTTCTTT
[37 nt withheld, positions 716-752]
ACCCTATCTCGGTCTATTCTTTTGATTTATAAGGGATTTTGCCGATTTCGGCCTATTGGTTAAAAAATGA
GCTGATTTAACAAAAATTTAACGCGAATTAATTCTGTGGAATGTGTGTCAGTTAGGGTGTGGAAAGTCCC
CAGGCTCCCCAGCAGGCAGAAGTATGCAAAGCATGCATCTCAATTAGTCAGCAACCAGGTGTGGAAAGTC
CCCAGGCTCCCCAGCAGGCAGAAGTATGCAAAGCATGCATCTCAATTAGTCAGCAACCATAGTCCCGCCC
CTAACTCCGCCCATCCCGCCCCTAACTCCGCCCAGTTCCGCCCATTCTCCGCCCCATGGCTGACTAATTT
TTTTTATTTATGCAGAGGCCGAGGCCGCCTCTGCCTCTGAGCTATTCCAGAAGTAGTGAGGAGGCTTTTT
TGGAGGCCTAGGCTTTTGCAAAAAGCTCCCGGGAGCTTGTATATCCATTTTCGGATCTGATCAAGAGACA
GGATGAGGATCGTTTCGCATGATTGAACAAGATGGATTGCACGCAGGTTCTCCGGCCGCTTGGGTGGAGA
GGCTATTCGGCTATGACTGGGCACAACAGACAATCGGCTGCTCTGATGCCGCCGTGTTCCGGCTGTCAGC
GCAGGGGCGCCCGGTTCTTTTTGTCAAGACCGACCTGTCCGGTGCCCTGAATGAACTGCAGGACGAGGCA
GCGCGGCTATCGTGGCTGGCCACGACGGGCGTTCCTTGCGCAGCTGTGCTCGACGTTGTCACTGAAGCGG
GAAGGGACTGGCTGCTATTGGGCGAAGTGCCGGGGCAGGATCTCCTGTCATCTCACCTTGCTCCTGCCGA
GAAAGTATCCATCATGGCTGATGCAATGCGGCGGCTGCATACGCTTGATCCGGCTACCTGCCCATTCGAC
CACCAAGCGAAACATCGCATCGAGCGAGCACGTACTCGGATGGAAGCCGGTCTTGTCGATCAGGATGATC
TGGACGAAGAGCATCAGGGGCTCGCGCCAGCCGAACTGTTCGCCAGGCTCAAGGCGCGCATGCCCGACGG
CGAGGATCTCGTCGTGACCCATGGCGATGCCTGCTTGCCGAATATCATGGTGGAAAATGGCCGCTTTTCT
GGATTCATCGACTGTGGCCGGCTGGGTGTGGCGGACCGCTATCAGGACATAGCGTTGGCTACCCGTGATA
TTGCTGAAGAGCTTGGCGGCGAATGGGCTGACCGCTTCCTCGTGCTTTACGGTATCGCCGCTCCCGATTC
GCAGCGCATCGCCTTCTATCGCCTTCTTGACGAGTTCTTCTGAGCGGGACTCTGGGGTTCGAAATGACCG
ACCAAGCGACGCCCAACCTGCCATCACGAGATTTCGATTCCACCGCCGCCTTCTATGAAAGGTTGGGCTT
CGGAATCGTTTTCCGGGACGCCGGCTGGATGATCCTCCAGCGCGGGGATCTCATGCTGGAGTTCTTCGCC
CACCCCAACTTGTTTATTGCAGCTTATAATGGTTACAAATAAAGCAATAGCATCACAAATTTCACAAATA
AAGCATTTTTTTCACTGCATTCTAGTTGTGGTTTGTCCAAACTCATCAATGTATCTTATCATGTCTGTAT
ACCGTCGACCTCTAGCTAGAGCTTGGCGTAATCATGGTCATAGCTGTTTCCTGTGTGAAATTGTTATCCG
CTCACAATTCCACACAACATACGAGCCGGAAGCATAAAGTGTAAAGCCTGGGGTGCCTAATGAGTGAGCT
AACTCACATTAATTGCGTTGCGCTCACTGCCCGCTTTCCAGTCGGGAAACCTGTCGTGCCAGCTGCATTA
ATGAATCGGCCAACGCGCGGGGAGAGGCGGTTTGCGTATTGGGCGCTCTTCCGCTTCCTCGCTCACTGAC
TCGCTGCGCTCGGTCGTTCGGCTGCGGCGAGCGGTATCAGCTCACTCAAAGGCGGTAATACGGTTATCCA
CAGAATCAGGGGATAACGCAGGAAAGAACATGTGAGCAAAAGGCCAGCAAAAGGCCAGGAACCGTAAAAA
GGCCGCGTTGCTGGCGTTTTTCCATAGGCTCCGCCCCCCTGACGAGCATCACAAAAATCGACGCTCAAGT
CAGAGGTGGCGAAACCCGACAGGACTATAAAGATACCAGGCGTTTCCCCCTGGAAGCTCCCTCGTGCGCT
CTCCTGTTCCGACCCTGCCGCTTACCGGATACCTGTCCGCCTTTCTCCCTTCGGGAAGCGTGGCGCTTTC
TCATAGCTCACGCTGTAGGTATCTCAGTTCGGTGTAGGTCGTTCGCTCCAAGCTGGGCTGTGTGCACGAA
CCCCCCGTTCAGCCCGACCGCTGCGCCTTATCCGGTAACTATCGTCTTGAGTCCAACCCGGTAAGACACG
ACTTATCGCCACTGGCAGCAGCCACTGGTAACAGGATTAGCAGAGCGAGGTATGTAGGCGGTGCTACAGA
GTTCTTGAAGTGGTGGCCTAACTACGGCTACACTAGAAGAACAGTATTTGGTATCTGCGCTCTGCTGAAG
CCAGTTACCTTCGGAAAAAGAGTTGGTAGCTCTTGATCCGGCAAACAAACCACCGCTGGTAGCGGTGGTT
TTTTTGTTTGCAAGCAGCAGATTACGCGCAGAAAAAAAGGATCTCAAGAAGATCCTTTGATCTTTTCTAC
GGGGTCTGACGCTCAGTGGAACGAAAACTCACGTTAAGGGATTTTGGTCATGAGATTATCAAAAAGGATC
TTCACCTAGATCCTTTTAAATTAAAAATGAAGTTTTAAATCAATCTAAAGTATATATGAGTAAACTTGGT
CTGACAGTTACCAATGCTTAATCAGTGAGGCACCTATCTCAGCGATCTGTCTATTTCGTTCATCCATAGT
TGCCTGACTCCCCGTCGTGTAGATAACTACGATACGGGAGGGCTTACCATCTGGCCCCAGTGCTGCAATG
ATACCGCGAGACCCACGCTCACCGGCTCCAGATTTATCAGCAATAAACCAGCCAGCCGGAAGGGCCGAGC
GCAGAAGTGGTCCTGCAACTTTATCCGCCTCCATCCAGTCTATTAATTGTTGCCGGGAAGCTAGAGTAAG
TAGTTCGCCAGTTAATAGTTTGCGCAACGTTGTTGCCATTGCTACAGGCATCGTGGTGTCACGCTCGTCG
TTTGGTATGGCTTCATTCAGCTCCGGTTCCCAACGATCAAGGCGAGTTACATGATCCCCCATGTTGTGCA
AAAAAGCGGTTAGCTCCTTCGGTCCTCCGATCGTTGTCAGAAGTAAGTTGGCCGCAGTGTTATCACTCAT
GGTTATGGCAGCACTGCATAATTCTCTTACTGTCATGCCATCCGTAAGATGCTTTTCTGTGACTGGTGAG
TACTCAACCAAGTCATTCTGAGAATAGTGTATGCGGCGACCGAGTTGCTCTTGCCCGGCGTCAATACGGG
ATAATACCGCGCCACATAGCAGAACTTTAAAAGTGCTCATCATTGGAAAACGTTCTTCGGGGCGAAAACT
CTCAAGGATCTTACCGCTGTTGAGATCCAGTTCGATGTAACCCACTCGTGCACCCAACTGATCTTCAGCA
TCTTTTACTTTCACCAGCGTTTCTGGGTGAGCAAAAACAGGAAGGCAAAATGCCGCAAAAAAGGGAATAA
GGGCGACACGGAAATGTTGAATACTCATACTCTTCCTTTTTCAATATTATTGAAGCATTTATCAGGGTTA
TTGTCTCATGAGCGGATACATATTTGAATGTATTTAGAAAAATAAACAAATAGGGGTTCCGCGCACATTT
CCCCGAAAAGTGCCACCTGACGTCGACGGATCGGGAGATCTCCCGATCCCCTATGGTGCACTCTCAGTAC
AATCTGCTCTGATGCCGCATAGTTAAGCCAGTATCTGCTCCCTGCTTGTGTGTTGGAGGTCGCTGAGTAG
TGCGCGAGCAAAATTTAAGCTACAACAAGGCAAGGCTTGACCGACAATTGCATGAAGAATCTGCTTAGGG
TTAGGCGTTTTGCGCTGCTTCGCGATGTACGGGCCAGATATACGCGTTGACATTGATTATTGACTAGTTA
TTAATAGTAATCAATTACGGGGTCATTAGTTCATAGCCCATATATGGAGTTCCGCGTTACATAACTTACG
GTAAATGGCCCGCCTGGCTGACCGCCCAACGACCCCCGCCCATTGACGTCAATAATGACGTATGTTCCCA
TAGTAACGCCAATAGGGACTTTCCATTGACGTCAATGGGTGGAGTATTTACGGTAAACTGCCCACTTGGC
AGTACATCAAGTGTATCATATGCCAAGTACGCCCCCTATTGACGTCAATGACGGTAAATGGCCCGCCTGG
CATTATGCCCAGTACATGACCTTATGGGACTTTCCTACTTGGCAGTACATCTACGTATTAGTCATCGCTA
TTACCATGGTGATGCGGTTTTGGCAGTACATCAATGGGCGTGGATAGCGGTTTGACTCACGGGGATTTCC
AAGTCTCCACCCCATTGACGTCAATGGGAGTTTGTTTTGGCACCAAAATCAACGGGACTTTCCAAAATGT
CGTAACAACTCCGCCCCATTGACGCAAATGGGCGGTAGGCGTGTACGGTGGGAGGTCTATATAAGCAGAG
CTCTCTGGCTAACTAGAGAACCCACTGCTTACTGGCTTATCGAAATTAATACGACTCACTATAGGGAGAC
CCAAGCTTGGTACCGAGCTCGGATCCATGTCGGGGATCGCCCTCAGCAGACTCGCCCAGGAGAGGAAAGC
ATGGAGGAAAGACCACCCATTTGGTTTCGTGGCTGTCCCAACAAAAAATCCCGATGGCACGATGAACCTC
ATGAACTGGGAGTGCGCCATTCCAGGAAAGAAAGGGACTCCGTGGGAAGGAGGCTTGTTTAAACTACGGA
TGCTTTTCAAAGATGATTATCCATCTTCGCCACCAAAATGTAAATTCGAACCACCATTATTTCACCCGAA
TGTGTACCCTTCGGGGACAGTGTGCCTGTCCATCTTAGAGGAGGACAAGGACTGGAGGCCAGCCATCACA
ATCAAACAGATCCTATTAGGAATACAGGAACTTCTAAATGAACCAAATATCCAAGACCCAGCTCAAGCAG
AGGCCTACACGATTTACTGCCAAAACAGAGTGGAGTACGA
Features (pLannotate 1.2.2; 21 found; start..end, strand, type, name):
    109..127     -  promoter       SP6 promoter: promoter for bacteriophage SP6 RNA polymerase
    153..377     +  polyA_signal   bGH poly(A) signal: bovine growth hormone polyadenylation signal
    381..402     +  promoter       SV40 promoter (fragment): SV40 enhancer and early promoter
    423..851     +  rep_origin     f1 ori (sequence partly withheld): f1 bacteriophage origin of replication; arrow indicates direction of (+) strand synthesis
    865..1194    +  promoter       SV40 promoter: SV40 enhancer and early promoter
   1261..2052    +  CDS            neo: KKA2_KLEPN - Also known as kan, nptII. Experimental evidence at protein level: Swiss-Prot protein existence level 1. Resistance to kanamycin, neomycin, paromomycin, ribostamycin, butirosin and gentamicin B. From Klebsiella pneumoniae.
   2076..2234    +  CDS            ble (fragment): BLE_KLEPN - Experimental evidence at protein level: Swiss-Prot protein existence level 1. Binding protein with a strong affinity to the bleomycin family of antibiotics. Binds to CL990; an antimitotic-antibiotic compound. From Klebsiella pneumoniae.
   2229..2350    +  polyA_signal   SV40 poly(A) signal: SV40 polyadenylation signal
   2423..2439    -  protein_bind   lac operator: The lac repressor binds to the lac operator to inhibit transcription in E. coli. This inhibition can be relieved by adding lactose or isopropyl-β-D-thiogalactopyranoside (IPTG). lac repressor encoded by lacI
   2447..2477    -  promoter       lac promoter: promoter for the E. coli lac operon
   2492..2513    -  protein_bind   CAP binding site: CAP binding activates transcription in the presence of cAMP. E. coli catabolite activator protein
   2526..2618    -  CDS            lacI (fragment): lac repressor; lacI; The lac repressor binds to the lac operator to inhibit transcription in E. coli. This inhibition can be relieved by adding lactose or isopropyl-β-D-thiogalactopyranoside (IPTG).
   2801..3389    -  rep_origin     ori: high-copy-number ColE1/pMB1/pBR322/pUC origin of replication
   3560..4420    -  CDS            AmpR: β-lactamase; bla; confers resistance to ampicillin, carbenicillin, and related antibiotics
   4421..4525    -  promoter       AmpR promoter: bla
   4584..4636    -  misc_feature   bom (fragment): basis of mobility region from pBR322
   4791..5170    +  enhancer       CMV enhancer: human cytomegalovirus immediate early enhancer
   5171..5374    +  promoter       CMV promoter: human cytomegalovirus (CMV) immediate early promoter
   5370..5403    +  LTR            5' LTR (truncated) (fragment): truncated 5' long terminal repeat (LTR) from HIV-1
   5419..5437    +  promoter       T7 promoter: promoter for bacteriophage T7 RNA polymerase
   5469..40      +  CDS            UBE2I (across the origin): UBC9_CHICK - Also known as UBC9, UBCE9. Experimental evidence at protein level: Swiss-Prot protein existence level 1. Accepts the ubiquitin-like proteins SUMO1, SUMO2 and SUMO3 from the UBLE1A-UBLE1B E1 complex and catalyzes their covalent attachment to other proteins with the help of an E3 ligase such as RANBP2 or CBX4. Essential for nuclear architecture and chromosome segregation. From Gallus gallus (Chicken).
