[The description below was written by a language model from this plasmid's Addgene catalogue record and pLannotate feature annotations shown in this document.]
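Description:
pcDNA3/UBC9 is a mammalian expression plasmid built on the Invitrogen pcDNA3 backbone and carrying the human UBC9 coding sequence (gene symbol UBE2I), cloned between the BamHI and EcoRI sites of the polylinker, both of which remain intact. The sequenced record is 5,902 nt. Transcription of the insert is driven by the human cytomegalovirus immediate-early enhancer and promoter and terminated by the bovine growth hormone polyadenylation signal. T7 and SP6 phage promoters flank the cloning site and could support in vitro transcription from either side. No epitope tag or reporter is annotated or listed, so the protein appears to be expressed untagged. The automated annotation matched the open reading frame to the chicken UBC9 protein entry, which most likely reflects the strong conservation of this enzyme, since the catalogue lists the insert as human. Short hits labelled as an HIV-1 LTR fragment, a ble fragment and a lacI fragment look like incidental matches to backbone sequence rather than functional parts.

In E. coli the plasmid is maintained at high copy by a ColE1/pUC-type origin and selected with ampicillin through the β-lactamase gene; an f1 origin is also present, allowing single-stranded DNA production. For mammalian cells, a neomycin phosphotransferase gene under the SV40 early promoter, followed by an SV40 polyadenylation signal, permits G418 selection of stable transfectants.

UBC9 is the E2 conjugating enzyme that accepts SUMO family proteins from the E1 complex and transfers them to substrates. The associated publication concerns its preferential interaction with sentrin (SUMO), so the construct suits transient or stable overexpression of UBC9 in studies of SUMO conjugation.
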