Addgene plasmid #20082: pcDNA3/UBC9
Depositing lab: Edward Yeh. Publication: Preferential interaction of sentrin with a ubiquitin-conjugating enzyme, Ubc9. Gong L, Kamitani T, Fujise K, Caskey LS, Yeh ET. J Biol Chem. 1997 Nov 7;272(45):28198-201. PubMed 9353268.
Backbone
  Vector backbone: pcDNA3
  Backbone manufacturer: Invitrogen
  Backbone size w/o insert (bp): 5428
  Vector type: Mammalian Expression
  Selectable markers: Neomycin (select with G418)
Growth in bacteria
  Bacterial resistance: Ampicillin, 100 μg/mL
  Growth temperature: 37°C
  Growth strain: DH5alpha
  Copy number: High Copy
Gene/Insert
  Gene/Insert name: UBC9
  Species: H. sapiens (human)
  Entrez Gene: UBE2I (a.k.a. C358B7.1, P18, UBC9)
  Cloning method: Restriction Enzyme; 5′ cloning site BamHI (not destroyed); 3′ cloning site EcoRI (not destroyed)
  Sequencing primers: 5′ CMV-F; 3′ BGH-rev
Terms and licenses: Academic/Nonprofit Terms; Industry Terms: Not Available to Industry
How to cite: pcDNA3/UBC9 was a gift from Edward Yeh (Addgene plasmid # 20082 ; http://n2t.net/addgene:20082 ; RRID:Addgene_20082)
