>Addgene plasmid #20082 | pcDNA3/UBC9 | addgene partial sequence | sequence record 25815 | 20082 with CMV-F
CTCTCTGGCTACTAGAGAACCCACTGCTTACTGGCTTATCGAAATTAATACGACTCACTATAGGGAGACC
CAAGCTTGGTACCGAGCTCGGATCCATGTCGGGGATCGCCCTCAGCAGACTCGCCCAGGAGAGGAAAGCA
TGGAGGAAAGACCACCCATTTGGTTTCGTGGCTGTCCCAACAAAAAATCCCGATGGCACGATGAACCTCA
TGAACTGGGAGTGCGCCATTCCAGGAAAGAAAGGGACTCCGTGGGAAGGAGGCTTGTTTAAACTACGGAT
GCTTTTCAAAGATGATTATCCATCTTCGCCACCAAAATGTAAATTCGAACCACCATTATTTCACCCGAAT
GTGTACCCTTCGGGGACAGTGTGCCTGTCCATCTTAGAGGAGGACAAGGACTGGAGGCCAGCCATCACAA
TCAAACAGATCCTATTAGGAATACAGGAACTTCTAAATGAACCAAATATCCAAGACCCAGCTCAAGCAGA
GGCCTACACGATTTACTGCCAAAACAGAGTGGAGTACGAGAAAAGGGTCCGAGCACAAGCCAAGAAGTTT
GCGCCCTCATAAGCAGCGAATTCTGCAGATATCCATCACACTGGCGGCCGCTCGAGCATGCATCTAGAGG
GCCCTATTCTATAGTGTCACCTAAATGCTAGAGCTCGCTGATCAGCCTCGACTGTGCCTTCTAGTTGCCA
GCCATCTGTTGTTTGCCCCTCCCCCGTGCCTTCCTTGACCCTGGAAGGTGCCACTCCCACTGTCCTTTCC
TAATAAAATGAGGAAATTGCATCGCATTGTCTGAGTAGGTGTCATTCTATTCTGGGGGGTGGGGTGGGGC
AGGACAGCAAGGGGGAGGATTGGGAAGACAATAGCAGGCATGCTGGGGATGCGGTGGGCTCTATGGCTTC
TGAGGCGGAAAGAACCAGCT
